Addgene plasmid #242690: pAV-CAG-H2B-GFP-WPRE-pA
Purpose: Expression of H2B-GFP for nuclei isolation
Depositing lab: Maria Galazo. Depositing organization: Tulane University.
Backbone
  Vector backbone: ssAAV
  Backbone manufacturer: VectorBuilder
  Backbone size w/o insert (bp): 5542
  Total vector size (bp): 6655
  Vector type: Mammalian Expression
Growth in bacteria
  Bacterial resistance: Ampicillin, 100 μg/mL
  Growth temperature: 37°C
  Growth strain: NEB Stable
  Copy number: High Copy
Gene/Insert
  Gene/Insert name: H2B
  Species: H. sapiens (human)
  Insert size (bp): 1113
  Entrez Gene: H2BC11 (a.k.a. H2B/r, H2BFR, H2BJ, HIST1H2BJ)
  Promoter: CAG
  Tag / fusion protein: sfGFP (C terminal on insert)
  Cloning method: Gateway Cloning
  Sequencing primers: 5′ TACGGTCTCGGTCGCTTCAGA
Resource information
  A portion of this plasmid was derived from a plasmid made by: VectorBuilder
Terms and licenses: Academic/Nonprofit Terms; Industry Terms: Not Available to Industry
How to cite: pAV-CAG-H2B-GFP-WPRE-pA was a gift from Maria Galazo (Addgene plasmid # 242690 ; http://n2t.net/addgene:242690 ; RRID:Addgene_242690)
