[The description below was written by a language model from this plasmid's Addgene catalogue record and pLannotate feature annotations shown in this document.]
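Description:
pAV-CAG-H2B-GFP-WPRE-pA is a single-stranded AAV transfer plasmid (6,655 bp) built on a commercially sourced ssAAV backbone and catalogued as a mammalian expression vector. It is propagated in bacteria through a high-copy ColE1/pUC-type origin with ampicillin selection (AmpR under its own bla promoter). The backbone also carries an f1 phage origin and small remnants of the pBR322 bom and rop regions. Two AAV2 inverted terminal repeats flank the expression cassette, one of them spanning the numbering origin of the circular sequence. The ITRs are the cis elements needed for replication and packaging of the intervening DNA into AAV particles when rep/cap and helper functions are supplied in trans. Their tendency to recombine fits with the recorded use of a recombination-deficient stable cloning strain.

The payload is a fusion of human histone H2B (HIST1H2BJ/H2BC11) to a C-terminal superfolder GFP, driven by the CAG promoter, which the annotation resolves into the CMV immediate-early enhancer, the chicken β-actin promoter and a chimeric β-actin/β-globin intron. This combination gives strong, broadly active expression in mammalian cells. Downstream, a WPRE enhances transcript stability and expression, and a bovine growth hormone polyadenylation signal terminates the transcript. Residual attB4, attB1 and attB2 sites around the promoter and the coding region reflect modular Gateway assembly of the cassette.

Because H2B is incorporated into chromatin, the fusion confines green fluorescence to the nucleus. The stated purpose is labelling nuclei of transduced or transfected cells so that they can be isolated. The record does not specify a downstream application, AAV serotype or target tissue.
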