Features (pLannotate 1.2.2; 19 found; start..end, strand, type, name):
    137..157     +  protein_bind   attB4: mutant version of attB; core recombination site for the Gateway® BP reaction BP Clonase™
    161..540     +  enhancer       CMV enhancer: human cytomegalovirus immediate early enhancer
    542..819     +  promoter       chicken β-actin promoter: No description available
    820..1836    +  intron         chimeric intron: chimera between introns from chicken β-actin and rabbit β-globin
   1891..1911    +  protein_bind   attB1: mutant version of attB; core recombination site for the Gateway® BP reaction BP Clonase™
   1921..2298    +  CDS            H2B (sequence partly withheld): human histone H2B; HIST1H2BJ
   2317..3030    +  CDS            Superfolder GFP: Superfolder GFP is a basic (constitutively fluorescent) green fluorescent protein published in 2005, derived from Aequorea victoria. It is reported to be a very rapidly-maturing weak dimer.
   3037..3057    -  protein_bind   attB2: mutant version of attB; core recombination site for the Gateway® BP reaction BP Clonase™
   3068..3656    +  misc_feature   WPRE: woodchuck hepatitis virus posttranscriptional regulatory element
   3692..3803    +  polyA_signal   bGH poly(A) signal: bovine growth hormone polyadenylation signal
   3907..4047    +  repeat_region  AAV2 ITR: inverted terminal repeat of adeno-associated virus serotype 2 inverted
   4052..4103    -  misc_feature   bom (fragment): basis of mobility region from pBR322
   4122..4577    +  rep_origin     f1 ori (sequence partly withheld): f1 bacteriophage origin of replication; arrow indicates direction of (+) strand synthesis
   4578..4627    -  misc_feature   bom (fragment): basis of mobility region from pBR322
   4729..4764    -  CDS            rop (fragment): Rop protein, which maintains plasmids at low copy number; rop
   4859..4963    +  promoter       AmpR promoter: bla
   4964..5824    +  CDS            AmpR: β-lactamase; bla; confers resistance to ampicillin, carbenicillin, and related antibiotics
   5995..6583    +  rep_origin     ori: high-copy-number ColE1/pMB1/pBR322/pUC origin of replication
   6645..130     -  repeat_region  AAV2 ITR (across the origin): inverted terminal repeat of adeno-associated virus serotype 2 inverted
>Addgene plasmid #242690 | pAV-CAG-H2B-GFP-WPRE-pA | addgene full sequence | sequence record 487264 | Addgene NGS Result
CTGCGCGCTCGCTCGCTCACTGAGGCCGCCCGGGCAAAGCCCGGGCGTCGGGCGACCTTTGGTCGCCCGG
CCTCAGTGAGCGAGCGAGCGCGCAGAGAGGGAGTGGCCAACTCCATCACTAGGGGTTCCTTCTAGACAAC
TTTGTATAGAAAAGTTGCTCGACATTGATTATTGACTAGTTATTAATAGTAATCAATTACGGGGTCATTA
GTTCATAGCCCATATATGGAGTTCCGCGTTACATAACTTACGGTAAATGGCCCGCCTGGCTGACCGCCCA
ACGACCCCCGCCCATTGACGTCAATAATGACGTATGTTCCCATAGTAACGCCAATAGGGACTTTCCATTG
ACGTCAATGGGTGGAGTATTTACGGTAAACTGCCCACTTGGCAGTACATCAAGTGTATCATATGCCAAGT
ACGCCCCCTATTGACGTCAATGACGGTAAATGGCCCGCCTGGCATTATGCCCAGTACATGACCTTATGGG
ACTTTCCTACTTGGCAGTACATCTACGTATTAGTCATCGCTATTACCATGGTCGAGGTGAGCCCCACGTT
CTGCTTCACTCTCCCCATCTCCCCCCCCTCCCCACCCCCAATTTTGTATTTATTTATTTTTTAATTATTT
TGTGCAGCGATGGGGGCGGGGGGGGGGGGGGGGCGCGCGCCAGGCGGGGCGGGGCGGGGCGAGGGGCGGG
GCGGGGCGAGGCGGAGAGGTGCGGCGGCAGCCAATCAGAGCGGCGCGCTCCGAAAGTTTCCTTTTATGGC
GAGGCGGCGGCGGCGGCGGCCCTATAAAAAGCGAAGCGCGCGGCGGGCGGGAGTCGCTGCGCGCTGCCTT
CGCCCCGTGCCCCGCTCCGCCGCCGCCTCGCGCCGCCCGCCCCGGCTCTGACTGACCGCGTTACTCCCAC
AGGTGAGCGGGCGGGACGGCCCTTCTCCTCCGGGCTGTAATTAGCGCTTGGTTTAATGACGGCTTGTTTC
TTTTCTGTGGCTGCGTGAAAGCCTTGAGGGGCTCCGGGAGGGCCCTTTGTGCGGGGGGAGCGGCTCGGGG
GGTGCGTGCGTGTGTGTGTGCGTGGGGAGCGCCGCGTGCGGCTCCGCGCTGCCCGGCGGCTGTGAGCGCT
GCGGGCGCGGCGCGGGGCTTTGTGCGCTCCGCAGTGTGCGCGAGGGGAGCGCGGCCGGGGGCGGTGCCCC
GCGGTGCGGGGGGGGCTGCGAGGGGAACAAAGGCTGCGTGCGGGGTGTGTGCGTGGGGGGGTGAGCAGGG
GGTGTGGGCGCGTCGGTCGGGCTGCAACCCCCCCTGCACCCCCCTCCCCGAGTTGCTGAGCACGGCCCGG
CTTCGGGTGCGGGGCTCCGTACGGGGCGTGGCGCGGGGCTCGCCGTGCCGGGCGGGGGGTGGCGGCAGGT
GGGGGTGCCGGGCGGGGCGGGGCCGCCTCGGGCCGGGGAGGGCTCGGGGGAGGGGCGCGGCGGCCCCCGG
AGCGCCGGCGGCTGTCGAGGCGCGGCGAGCCGCAGCCATTGCCTTTTATGGTAATCGTGCGAGAGGGCGC
AGGGACTTCCTTTGTCCCAAATCTGTGCGGAGCCGAAATCTGGGAGGCGCCGCCGCACCCCCTCTAGCGG
GCGCGGGGCGAAGCGGTGCGGCGCCGGCAGGAAGGAAATGGGCGGGGAGGGCCTTCGTGCGTCGCCGCGC
CGCCGTCCCCTTCTCCCTCTCCAGCCTCGGGGCTGTCCGCGGGGGGACGGCTGCCTTCGGGGGGGACGGG
GCAGGGCGGGGTTCGGCTTCTGGCGTGTGACCGGCGGCTCTAGAGCCTCTGCTAACCATGTTCATGCCTT
CTTCTTTTTCCTACAGCTCCTGGGCAACGTGCTGGTTATTGTGCTGTCTCATCATTTTGGCAAAGAATTG
CAAGTTTGTACAAAAAAGCAGGCTGCCACCATGCCAGAGCCAGCGAAGTCTGCTCCCGCCCCGAAAAAGG
GCTCCAAGAAGGCGGTGACTAAGGCGCAGAAGAAAGGCGGCAAGAAG
[291 nt withheld, positions 2008-2298]
GACCCACCGGTCGCCACCATGAGCAAAGGAGAAGAACTTTTCACTGGAGTTGTCCCAATTCTTGTTGAAT
TAGATGGTGATGTTAATGGGCACAAATTTTCTGTCCGTGGAGAGGGTGAAGGTGATGCTACAAACGGAAA
ACTCACCCTTAAATTTATTTGCACTACTGGAAAACTACCTGTTCCATGGCCAACACTTGTCACTACTCTG
ACCTATGGTGTTCAATGCTTTTCCCGTTATCCGGATCACATGAAACGGCATGACTTTTTCAAGAGTGCCA
TGCCCGAAGGTTATGTACAGGAACGCACTATATCTTTCAAAGATGACGGGACCTACAAGACGCGTGCTGA
AGTCAAGTTTGAAGGTGATACCCTTGTTAATCGTATCGAGTTAAAAGGTATTGATTTTAAAGAAGATGGA
AACATTCTCGGACACAAACTCGAGTACAACTTTAACTCACACAATGTATACATCACGGCAGACAAACAAA
AGAATGGAATCAAAGCTAACTTCAAAATTCGCCACAACGTTGAAGATGGTTCCGTTCAACTAGCAGACCA
TTATCAACAAAATACTCCAATTGGCGATGGCCCTGTCCTTTTACCAGACAACCATTACCTGTCGACACAA
TCTGTCCTTTCGAAAGATCCCAACGAAAAGCGTGACCACATGGTCCTTCTTGAGTTTGTAACTGCTGCTG
GGATTACACATGGCATGGATGAGCTCTACAAATAAACCCAGCTTTCTTGTACAAAGTGGGAATTCCGATA
ATCAACCTCTGGATTACAAAATTTGTGAAAGATTGACTGGTATTCTTAACTATGTTGCTCCTTTTACGCT
ATGTGGATACGCTGCTTTAATGCCTTTGTATCATGCTATTGCTTCCCGTATGGCTTTCATTTTCTCCTCC
TTGTATAAATCCTGGTTGCTGTCTCTTTATGAGGAGTTGTGGCCCGTTGTCAGGCAACGTGGCGTGGTGT
GCACTGTGTTTGCTGACGCAACCCCCACTGGTTGGGGCATTGCCACCACCTGTCAGCTCCTTTCCGGGAC
TTTCGCTTTCCCCCTCCCTATTGCCACGGCGGAACTCATCGCCGCCTGCCTTGCCCGCTGCTGGACAGGG
GCTCGGCTGTTGGGCACTGACAATTCCGTGGTGTTGTCGGGGAAGCTGACGTCCTTTCCATGGCTGCTCG
CCTGTGTTGCCACCTGGATTCTGCGCGGGACGTCCTTCTGCTACGTCCCTTCGGCCCTCAATCCAGCGGA
CCTTCCTTCCCGCGGCCTGCTGCCGGCTCTGCGGCCTCTTCCGCGTCTTCGCCTTCGCCCTCAGACGAGT
CGGATCTCCCTTTGGGCCGCCTCCCCGCATCGGGAATTCCTAGAGCTCGCTGATCAGCCTCGACTGTGCC
TTCTAGTTGCCAGCCATCTGTTGTTTGCCCCTCCCCCGTGCCTTCCTTGACCCTGGAAGGTGCCACTCCC
ACTGTCCTTTCCTAATAAAATGAGGAAATTGCATCGCATTGTCTGAGTAGGTGTCATTCTATTCTGGGGG
GTGGGGTGGGGCAGGACAGCAAGGGGGAGGATTGGGAAGAGAATAGCAGGCATGCTGGGGAGGGCCGCAG
GAACCCCTAGTGATGGAGTTGGCCACTCCCTCTCTGCGCGCTCGCTCGCTCACTGAGGCCGGGCGACCAA
AGGTCGCCCGACGCCCGGGCTTTGCCCGGGCGGCCTCAGTGAGCGAGCGAGCGCGCAGCTGCCTGCAGGG
GCGCCTGATGCGGTATTTTCTCCTTACGCATCTGTGCGGTATTTCACACCGCATA
[95 nt withheld, positions 4104-4198]
T
[46 nt withheld, positions 4200-4245]
C
[141 nt withheld, positions 4247-4387]
CCTTTGACGTTGGAGTCCACGTTCTTT
[37 nt withheld, positions 4415-4451]
ACTCTATCTCGGGCTATTCTTTTGATTTATAAGGGATTTTGCCGATTTCGGTCTATTGGTTAAAAAATGA
GCTGATTTAACAAAAATTTAACGCGAATTTTAACAAAATATTAACGTTTACAATTTTATGGTGCACTCTC
AGTACAATCTGCTCTGATGCCGCATAGTTAAGCCAGCCCCGACACCCGCCAACACCCGCTGACGCGCCCT
GACGGGCTTGTCTGCTCCCGGCATCCGCTTACAGACAAGCTGTGACCGTCTCCGGGAGCTGCATGTGTCA
GAGGTTTTCACCGTCATCACCGAAACGCGCGAGACGAAAGGGCCTCGTGATACGCCTATTTTTATAGGTT
AATGTCATGATAATAATGGTTTCTTAGACGTCAGGTGGCACTTTTCGGGGAAATGTGCGCGGAACCCCTA
TTTGTTTATTTTTCTAAATACATTCAAATATGTATCCGCTCATGAGACAATAACCCTGATAAATGCTTCA
ATAATATTGAAAAAGGAAGAGTATGAGTATTCAACATTTCCGTGTCGCCCTTATTCCCTTTTTTGCGGCA
TTTTGCCTTCCTGTTTTTGCTCACCCAGAAACGCTGGTGAAAGTAAAAGATGCTGAAGATCAGTTGGGTG
CACGAGTGGGTTACATCGAACTGGATCTCAACAGCGGTAAGATCCTTGAGAGTTTTCGCCCCGAAGAACG
TTTTCCAATGATGAGCACTTTTAAAGTTCTGCTATGTGGCGCGGTATTATCCCGTATTGACGCCGGGCAA
GAGCAACTCGGTCGCCGCATACACTATTCTCAGAATGACTTGGTTGAGTACTCACCAGTCACAGAAAAGC
ATCTTACGGATGGCATGACAGTAAGAGAATTATGCAGTGCTGCCATAACCATGAGTGATAACACTGCGGC
CAACTTACTTCTGACAACGATCGGAGGACCGAAGGAGCTAACCGCTTTTTTGCACAACATGGGGGATCAT
GTAACTCGCCTTGATCGTTGGGAACCGGAGCTGAATGAAGCCATACCAAACGACGAGCGTGACACCACGA
TGCCTGTAGCAATGGCAACAACGTTGCGCAAACTATTAACTGGCGAACTACTTACTCTAGCTTCCCGGCA
ACAATTAATAGACTGGATGGAGGCGGATAAAGTTGCAGGACCACTTCTGCGCTCGGCCCTTCCGGCTGGC
TGGTTTATTGCTGATAAATCTGGAGCCGGTGAGCGTGGAAGCCGCGGTATCATTGCAGCACTGGGGCCAG
ATGGTAAGCCCTCCCGTATCGTAGTTATCTACACGACGGGGAGTCAGGCAACTATGGATGAACGAAATAG
ACAGATCGCTGAGATAGGTGCCTCACTGATTAAGCATTGGTAACTGTCAGACCAAGTTTACTCATATATA
CTTTAGATTGATTTAAAACTTCATTTTTAATTTAAAAGGATCTAGGTGAAGATCCTTTTTGATAATCTCA
TGACCAAAATCCCTTAACGTGAGTTTTCGTTCCACTGAGCGTCAGACCCCGTAGAAAAGATCAAAGGATC
TTCTTGAGATCCTTTTTTTCTGCGCGTAATCTGCTGCTTGCAAACAAAAAAACCACCGCTACCAGCGGTG
GTTTGTTTGCCGGATCAAGAGCTACCAACTCTTTTTCCGAAGGTAACTGGCTTCAGCAGAGCGCAGATAC
CAAATACTGTTCTTCTAGTGTAGCCGTAGTTAGGCCACCACTTCAAGAACTCTGTAGCACCGCCTACATA
CCTCGCTCTGCTAATCCTGTTACCAGTGGCTGCTGCCAGTGGCGATAAGTCGTGTCTTACCGGGTTGGAC
TCAAGACGATAGTTACCGGATAAGGCGCAGCGGTCGGGCTGAACGGGGGGTTCGTGCACACAGCCCAGCT
TGGAGCGAACGACCTACACCGAACTGAGATACCTACAGCGTGAGCTATGAGAAAGCGCCACGCTTCCCGA
AGGGAGAAAGGCGGACAGGTATCCGGTAAGCGGCAGGGTCGGAACAGGAGAGCGCACGAGGGAGCTTCCA
GGGGGAAACGCCTGGTATCTTTATAGTCCTGTCGGGTTTCGCCACCTCTGACTTGAGCGTCGATTTTTGT
GATGCTCGTCAGGGGGGCGGAGCCTATGGAAAAACGCCAGCAACGCGGCCTTTTTACGGTTCCTGGCCTT
TTGCTGGCCTTTTGCTCACATGTCCTGCAGGCAG
